>Addgene plasmid #127252 | NH2end ELL2 | addgene full sequence | sequence record 249628 | Addgene NGS Result
GGCTCCGGTGCCCGTCAGTGGGCAGAGCGCACATCGCCCACAGTCCCCGAGAAGTTGGGGGGAGGGGTCG
GCAATTGAACCGGTGCCTAGAGAAGGTGGCGCGGGGTAAACTGGGAAAGTGATGTCGTGTACTGGCTCCG
CCTTTTTCCCGAGGGTGGGGGAGAACCGTATATAAGTGCAGTAGTCGCCGTGAACGTTCTTTTTCGCAAC
GGGTTTGCCGCCAGAACACAGGTAAGTGCCGTGTGTGGTTCCCGCGGGCCTGGCCTCTTTACGGGTTATG
GCCCTTGCGTGCCTTGAATTACTTCCACCTGGCTGCAGTACGTGATTCTTGATCCCGAGCTTCGGGTTGG
AAGTGGGTGGGAGAGTTCGAGGCCTTGCGCTTAAGGAGCCCCTTCGCCTCGTGCTTGAGTTGAGGCCTGG
CCTGGGCGCTGGGGCCGCCGCGTGCGAATCTGGTGGCACCTTCGCGCCTGTCTCGCTGCTTTCGATAAGT
CTCTAGCCATTTAAAATTTTTGATGACCTGCTGCGACGCTTTTTTTCTGGCAAGATAGTCTTGTAAATGC
GGGCCAAGATCTGCACACTGGTATTTCGGTTTTTGGGGCCGCGGGCGGCGACGGGGCCCGTGCGTCCCAG
CGCACATGTTCGGCGAGGCGGGGCCTGCGAGCGCGGCCACCGAGAATCGGACGGGGGTAGTCTCAAGCTG
GCCGGCCTGCTCTGGTGCCTGGCCTCGCGCCGCCGTGTATCGCCCCGCCCTGGGCGGCAAGGCTGGCCCG
GTCGGCACCAGTTGCGTGAGCGGAAAGATGGCCGCTTCCCGGCCCTGCTGCAGGGAGCTCAAAATGGAGG
ACGCGGCGCTCGGGAGAGCGGGCGGGTGAGTCACCCACACAAAGGAAAAGGGCCTTTCCGTCCTCAGCCG
TCGCTTCATGTGACTCCACGGAGTACCGGGCGCCGTCCAGGCACCTCGATTAGTTCTCGAGCTTTTGGAG
TACGTCGTCTTTAGGTTGGGGGGAGGGGTTTTATGCGATGGAGTTTCCCCACACTGAGTGGGTGGAGACT
GAAGTTAGGCCAGCTTGGCACTTGATGTAATTCTCCTTGGAATTTGCCCTTTTTGAGTTTGGATCTTGGT
TCATTCTCAAGCCTCAGACAGTGGTTCAAAGTTTTTTTCTTCCATTTCAGGTGTCGTGAGGAATTAGCTT
GGTACTAATACGACTCACTATAGGGAGACCCAAGCTGGCTAGGTAAGCTTACCATGGGGGGTTCTCATCA
TCATCATCATCATGGTATGGCTAGCATGACTGGTGGACAGCAAATGGGTCGGGATCTGTACGACGATGAC
GATAAGGTACCTAAGGATCCAGTGTGGTGGAATTCTGCAGATGGGGAGTTTAAGATGGCGGCGGGGGGGA
CAGGGGGCCTGCGGGAGGAGCAGCGCTATGGGCTGTCGTGCGGACGGCTGGGGCAGGACAACATCACCGT
ACTGCATGTGAAGCTCACCGAGACGGCGATCCGGGCGCTCGAGACTTACCAGAGCCACAAGAATTTAATT
CCTTTTCGACCTTCAATCCAGTTCCAAGGACTCCACGGGCTTGTCAAAATTCCCAAAAATGATCCCCTCA
ATGAAGTTCATAACTTTAACTTTTATTTGTCAAATGTGGGCAAAGACAACCCTCAGGGCAGCTTTGACTG
CATCCAGCAAACATTCTCCAGCTCTGGAGCCTCCCAGCTCAATTGCCTGGGATTTATACAAGATAAAATT
ACAGTGTGTGCAACAAACGACTCGTATCAGATGACACGAGAAAGAATGACCCAGGCAGAGGAGGAATCCC
GCAACCGAAGCACAAAAGTTATCAAACCCGGTGGACCATATGTAGGGAAAAGAGTGCAAATTCGGAAAGC
ACCTCAAGCTGTTTCAGATACAGTTCCTGAGAGGAAAAGGTCAACCCCCATGAACCCTGCAAATACAATT
CGAAAGACACATAGCAGCAGCACCATCTCTCAGAGGCCATACAGGGACAGGGTGATTCACTTACTGGCCC
TGAAGGCCTACAAGAAACCGGAGCTACTTGCTAGACTCCAGAAAGATGGTGTCAATCAAAAAGACAAGAA
CTCCCTGGGAGCAATTCTGCAACAGGTAGCCAATCTGAATTCTAAGGACCTCTCATATACCTTAAAGGAT
TATGTTTTTAAAGAGCTTCAAAGAGACTGGCCTGGATACAGTGAAATAGACAGACGGTCATTGGAGTCAG
TGCTCTCTAGAGGGCCCGTTTAAACCCGCTGATCAGCCTCGACTGTGCCTTCTAGTTGCCAGCCATCTGT
TGTTTGCCCCTCCCCCGTGCCTTCCTTGACCCTGGAAGGTGCCACTCCCACTGTCCTTTCCTAATAAAAT
GAGGAAATTGCATCGCATTGTCTGAGTAGGTGTCATTCTATTCTGGGGGGTGGGGTGGGGCAGGACAGCA
AGGGGGAGGATTGGGAAGACAATAGCAGGCATGCTGGGGATGCGGTGGGCTCTATGGCTTCTGAGGCGGA
AAGAACCAGCTGGGGCTCTAGGGGGTATCCCC
[124 nt withheld, positions 2553-2676]
C
[91 nt withheld, positions 2678-2768]
A
[49 nt withheld, positions 2770-2818]
CCTTTGACGTTGGAGTCCACGTTCTTT
[37 nt withheld, positions 2846-2882]
ACCCTATCTCGGTCTATTCTTTTGATTTATAAGGGATTTTGCCGATTTCGGCCTATTGGTTAAAAAATGA
GCTGATTTAACAAAAATTTAACGCGAATTAATTCTGTGGAATGTGTGTCAGTTAGGGTGTGGAAAGTCCC
CAGGCTCCCCAGCAGGCAGAAGTATGCAAAGCATGCATCTCAATTAGTCAGCAACCAGGTGTGGAAAGTC
CCCAGGCTCCCCAGCAGGCAGAAGTATGCAAAGCATGCATCTCAATTAGTCAGCAACCATAGTCCCGCCC
CTAACTCCGCCCATCCCGCCCCTAACTCCGCCCAGTTCCGCCCATTCTCCGCCCCATGGCTGACTAATTT
TTTTTATTTATGCAGAGGCCGAGGCCGCCTCTGCCTCTGAGCTATTCCAGAAGTAGTGAGGAGGCTTTTT
TGGAGGCCTAGGCTTTTGCAAAAAGCTCCCGGGAGCTTGTATATCCATTTTCGGATCTGATCAGCACGTG
TTGACAATTAATCATCGGCATAGTATATCGGCATAGTATAATACGACAAGGTGAGGAACTAAACCATGGC
CAAGTTGACCAGTGCCGTTCCGGTGCTCACCGCGCGCGACGTCGCCGGAGCGGTCGAGTTCTGGACCGAC
CGGCTCGGGTTCTCCCGGGACTTCGTGGAGGACGACTTCGCCGGTGTGGTCCGGGACGACGTGACCCTGT
TCATCAGCGCGGTCCAGGACCAGGTGGTGCCGGACAACACCCTGGCCTGGGTGTGGGTGCGCGGCCTGGA
CGAGCTGTACGCCGAGTGGTCGGAGGTCGTGTCCACGAACTTCCGGGACGCCTCCGGGCCGGCCATGACC
GAGATCGGCGAGCAGCCGTGGGGGCGGGAGTTCGCCCTGCGCGACCCGGCCGGCAACTGCGTGCACTTCG
TGGCCGAGGAGCAGGACTGACACGTGCTACGAGATTTCGATTCCACCGCCGCCTTCTATGAAAGGTTGGG
CTTCGGAATCGTTTTCCGGGACGCCGGCTGGATGATCCTCCAGCGCGGGGATCTCATGCTGGAGTTCTTC
GCCCACCCCAACTTGTTTATTGCAGCTTATAATGGTTACAAATAAAGCAATAGCATCACAAATTTCACAA
ATAAAGCATTTTTTTCACTGCATTCTAGTTGTGGTTTGTCCAAACTCATCAATGTATCTTATCATGTCTG
TATACCGTCGACCTCTAGCTAGAGCTTGGCGTAATCATGGTCATAGCTGTTTCCTGTGTGAAATTGTTAT
CCGCTCACAATTCCACACAACATACGAGCCGGAAGCATAAAGTGTAAAGCCTGGGGTGCCTAATGAGTGA
GCTAACTCACATTAATTGCGTTGCGCTCACTGCCCGCTTTCCAGTCGGGAAACCTGTCGTGCCAGCTGCA
TTAATGAATCGGCCAACGCGCGGGGAGAGGCGGTTTGCGTATTGGGCGCTCTTCCGCTTCCTCGCTCACT
GACTCGCTGCGCTCGGTCGTTCGGCTGCGGCGAGCGGTATCAGCTCACTCAAAGGCGGTAATACGGTTAT
CCACAGAATCAGGGGATAACGCAGGAAAGAACATGTGAGCAAAAGGCCAGCAAAAGGCCAGGAACCGTAA
AAAGGCCGCGTTGCTGGCGTTTTTCCATAGGCTCCGCCCCCCTGACGAGCATCACAAAAATCGACGCTCA
AGTCAGAGGTGGCGAAACCCGACAGGACTATAAAGATACCAGGCGTTTCCCCCTGGAAGCTCCCTCGTGC
GCTCTCCTGTTCCGACCCTGCCGCTTACCGGATACCTGTCCGCCTTTCTCCCTTCGGGAAGCGTGGCGCT
TTCTCATAGCTCACGCTGTAGGTATCTCAGTTCGGTGTAGGTCGTTCGCTCCAAGCTGGGCTGTGTGCAC
GAACCCCCCGTTCAGCCCGACCGCTGCGCCTTATCCGGTAACTATCGTCTTGAGTCCAACCCGGTAAGAC
ACGACTTATCGCCACTGGCAGCAGCCACTGGTAACAGGATTAGCAGAGCGAGGTATGTAGGCGGTGCTAC
AGAGTTCTTGAAGTGGTGGCCTAACTACGGCTACACTAGAAGAACAGTATTTGGTATCTGCGCTCTGCTG
AAGCCAGTTACCTTCGGAAAAAGAGTTGGTAGCTCTTGATCCGGCAAACAAACCACCGCTGGTAGCGGTG
GTTTTTTTGTTTGCAAGCAGCAGATTACGCGCAGAAAAAAAGGATCTCAAGAAGATCCTTTGATCTTTTC
TACGGGGTCTGACGCTCAGTGGAACGAAAACTCACGTTAAGGGATTTTGGTCATGAGATTATCAAAAAGG
ATCTTCACCTAGATCCTTTTAAATTAAAAATGAAGTTTTAAATCAATCTAAAGTATATATGAGTAAACTT
GGTCTGACAGTTACCAATGCTTAATCAGTGAGGCACCTATCTCAGCGATCTGTCTATTTCGTTCATCCAT
AGTTGCCTGACTCCCCGTCGTGTAGATAACTACGATACGGGAGGGCTTACCATCTGGCCCCAGTGCTGCA
ATGATACCGCGAGACCCACGCTCACCGGCTCCAGATTTATCAGCAATAAACCAGCCAGCCGGAAGGGCCG
AGCGCAGAAGTGGTCCTGCAACTTTATCCGCCTCCATCCAGTCTATTAATTGTTGCCGGGAAGCTAGAGT
AAGTAGTTCGCCAGTTAATAGTTTGCGCAACGTTGTTGCCATTGCTACAGGCATCGTGGTGTCACGCTCG
TCGTTTGGTATGGCTTCATTCAGCTCCGGTTCCCAACGATCAAGGCGAGTTACATGATCCCCCATGTTGT
GCAAAAAAGCGGTTAGCTCCTTCGGTCCTCCGATCGTTGTCAGAAGTAAGTTGGCCGCAGTGTTATCACT
CATGGTTATGGCAGCACTGCATAATTCTCTTACTGTCATGCCATCCGTAAGATGCTTTTCTGTGACTGGT
GAGTACTCAACCAAGTCATTCTGAGAATAGTGTATGCGGCGACCGAGTTGCTCTTGCCCGGCGTCAATAC
GGGATAATACCGCGCCACATAGCAGAACTTTAAAAGTGCTCATCATTGGAAAACGTTCTTCGGGGCGAAA
ACTCTCAAGGATCTTACCGCTGTTGAGATCCAGTTCGATGTAACCCACTCGTGCACCCAACTGATCTTCA
GCATCTTTTACTTTCACCAGCGTTTCTGGGTGAGCAAAAACAGGAAGGCAAAATGCCGCAAAAAAGGGAA
TAAGGGCGACACGGAAATGTTGAATACTCATACTCTTCCTTTTTCAATATTATTGAAGCATTTATCAGGG
TTATTGTCTCATGAGCGGATACATATTTGAATGTATTTAGAAAAATAAACAAATAGGGGTTCCGCGCACA
TTTCCCCGAAAAGTGCCACCTGACGTCGACGGATCGGGAGATCTCCCGATCCCCTATGGTGCACTCTCAG
TACAATCTGCTCTGATGCCGCATAGTTAAGCCAGTATCTGCTCCCTGCTTGTGTGTTGGAGGTCGCTGAG
TAGTGCGCGAGCAAAATTTAAGCTACAACAAGGCAAGGCTTGACCGACAATTGCATGAAGAATCTGCTTA
GGGTTAGGCGTTTTGCGCTGCTTCGCGATGTACGGGCCAGATATACGCGTTGACATTGATTATTGACTAG
GCTTTTGCAAAAAGCTTTGCAAAGATGGATAAAGTTTTAAACAGAGAGGAATCTTTGCAGCTAATGGACC
TTCTAGGTCTTGAAAGGAGTGGGAATT
Features (pLannotate 1.2.2; 24 found; start..end, strand, type, name):
      1..1179    +  promoter       EF-1α promoter: strong constitutive promoter for human elongation factor EF-1α
   1196..1214    +  promoter       T7 promoter: promoter for bacteriophage T7 RNA polymerase
   1256..1276    +  CDS            capTEV™ (fragment): composite tag for in vivo biotinylation, TEV protease cleavage, and 6xHis tagging
   1277..1309    +  CDS            T7 tag (gene 10 leader): leader peptide from bacteriophage T7 gene 10 promotes efficient translation in E. coli
   1313..1336    +  CDS            Xpress™ tag: Xpress™ epitope tag, including an enterokinase recognition and cleavage site
   1385..2251    +  CDS            ELL2 (fragment): ELL2_HUMAN - Experimental evidence at protein level: Swiss-Prot protein existence level 1. Elongation factor component of the super elongation complex (SEC), a complex required to increase the catalytic rate of RNA polymerase II transcription by suppressing transient pausing by the polymerase at multiple sites along the DNA. Component of the little elongation complex (LEC), a complex required to regulate small nuclear RNA (snRNA) gene transcription by RNA polymerase II and III (PubMed:22195968). Plays a role in immunoglobulin secretion in plasma cells: directs efficient alternative mRNA proces
   2283..2507    +  polyA_signal   bGH poly(A) signal: bovine growth hormone polyadenylation signal
   2511..2532    +  promoter       SV40 promoter (fragment): SV40 enhancer and early promoter
   2553..2981    +  rep_origin     f1 ori (sequence partly withheld): f1 bacteriophage origin of replication; arrow indicates direction of (+) strand synthesis
   2995..3324    +  promoter       SV40 promoter: SV40 enhancer and early promoter
   3372..3419    +  promoter       EM7 promoter: synthetic bacterial promoter&nbsp
   3438..3812    +  CDS            BleoR: antibiotic-binding protein; Sh ble from Streptoalloteichus hindustanus; confers resistance to bleomycin, phleomycin, and Zeocin™
   3822..3947    +  CDS            ble (fragment): BLE_KLEPN - Experimental evidence at protein level: Swiss-Prot protein existence level 1. Binding protein with a strong affinity to the bleomycin family of antibiotics. Binds to CL990; an antimitotic-antibiotic compound. From Klebsiella pneumoniae.
   3942..4063    +  polyA_signal   SV40 poly(A) signal: SV40 polyadenylation signal
   4136..4152    -  protein_bind   lac operator: The lac repressor binds to the lac operator to inhibit transcription in E. coli. This inhibition can be relieved by adding lactose or isopropyl-β-D-thiogalactopyranoside (IPTG). lac repressor encoded by lacI
   4160..4190    -  promoter       lac promoter: promoter for the E. coli lac operon
   4205..4226    -  protein_bind   CAP binding site: CAP binding activates transcription in the presence of cAMP. E. coli catabolite activator protein
   4239..4331    -  CDS            lacI (fragment): lac repressor; lacI; The lac repressor binds to the lac operator to inhibit transcription in E. coli. This inhibition can be relieved by adding lactose or isopropyl-β-D-thiogalactopyranoside (IPTG).
   4514..5102    -  rep_origin     ori: high-copy-number ColE1/pMB1/pBR322/pUC origin of replication
   5273..6133    -  CDS            AmpR: β-lactamase; bla; confers resistance to ampicillin, carbenicillin, and related antibiotics
   6134..6238    -  promoter       AmpR promoter: bla
   6297..6349    -  misc_feature   bom (fragment): basis of mobility region from pBR322
   6504..6522    +  enhancer       CMV enhancer (fragment): human cytomegalovirus immediate early enhancer
   6547..6613    +  CDS            small t antigen (fragment): SV40 (simian virus 40) small t antigen
