[The description below was written by a language model from this plasmid's Addgene catalogue record and pLannotate feature annotations shown in this document.]
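Description:
NH2end ELL2 is a mammalian expression plasmid built on the Invitrogen pEF4B backbone that produces an amino-terminal fragment of the human transcription elongation factor ELL2. The insert, derived from an IMAGE cDNA clone, was placed between an EcoRV site (destroyed) and an XbaI site (retained). The record is slightly inconsistent about the endpoint, naming the insert as residues 1-287 but listing the truncation as amino acids 1-289; the annotated ELL2 fragment spans 867 nt, which fits a segment of about that length. Transcription is driven by the strong constitutive human EF-1α promoter and terminated by the bovine growth hormone polyadenylation signal. Upstream of ELL2, the annotation shows a vector-encoded N-terminal leader consisting of a 6xHis tag (detected as a partial match to a composite His-containing tag), the T7 gene 10 leader and the Xpress epitope with its enterokinase cleavage site. The depositor notes a six-residue in-frame linker before the ELL2 start codon. A T7 promoter sits just ahead of the coding region.

The sequenced plasmid is 6,619 nt. It is propagated in E. coli through a high-copy ColE1/pUC-type origin with ampicillin resistance, and it also carries an f1 origin. Selection with Zeocin comes from the Sh ble gene, which is placed behind tandem SV40 early and EM7 promoters so that it can be expressed in both mammalian and bacterial cells, and is followed by an SV40 poly(A) signal. Several small fragment annotations (lacI, CMV enhancer, small t antigen, bom) appear to be backbone remnants or partial matches rather than functional parts. The associated work concerns the role of ELL2 in altered RNA processing and immunoglobulin secretion in plasma cells. In that context, the construct allows expression, detection and purification of the isolated N-terminal portion of the protein, for example to map domain function.
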