Addgene plasmid #127252: NH2end ELL2
Purpose: Expresses the N terminal segment of human ELL2 in mammalian cells
Depositing lab: Christine Milcarek. Depositing organization: University of Pittsburgh (University, School of Medicine, and Cancer Institute). Publication: Transcription elongation factor ELL2 directs immunoglobulin secretion in plasma cells by stimulating altered RNA processing. Martincic K, Alkan SA, Cheatle A, Borghesi L, Milcarek C. Nat Immunol. 2009 Oct;10(10):1102-9. doi: 10.1038/ni.1786. Epub 2009 Sep 13. PubMed 19749764.
Backbone
  Vector backbone: pEF4B
  Backbone manufacturer: Invitrogen
  Backbone size w/o insert (bp): 5800
  Vector type: Mammalian Expression ; Other
  Selectable markers: Zeocin
Growth in bacteria
  Bacterial resistance: Ampicillin, 100 μg/mL
  Growth temperature: 37°C
  Growth strain: DH5alpha
  Copy number: Unknown
Gene/Insert
  Gene/Insert name: ELL2 (1-287) (alt name: CM510)
  Species: H. sapiens (human)
  Insert size (bp): 874
  Mutation: contains only amino acids 1-289
  Entrez Gene: ELL2 (a.k.a. MRCCAT1)
  Promoter: pEF1a
  Tag / fusion protein: His6X (N terminal on insert)
  Cloning method: Restriction Enzyme; 5′ cloning site EcoRV (destroyed during cloning); 3′ cloning site XbaI (not destroyed)
  Sequencing primers: 5′ NA
Resource information
  A portion of this plasmid was derived from a plasmid made by: IMAGE Clone4822236
Terms and licenses: Academic/Nonprofit Terms; Industry Terms: Not Available to Industry
Depositor comments: 6 aa bw His tag and AUG of ELL2 in frame.
How to cite: NH2end ELL2 was a gift from Christine Milcarek (Addgene plasmid # 127252 ; http://n2t.net/addgene:127252 ; RRID:Addgene_127252)
